>Addgene plasmid #209377 | pLBD16-GW | addgene full sequence | sequence record 420670 | Addgene NGS Result
TGGCAGGATATATTGTGGTGTAAACAAATTGACGCTTAGACAACTTAATAACACATTGCGGACGTTTTTA
ATGTACTGAATTAACGCCGAATTAATTCGAGCTCGGATCTGATAATTTATTTGAAAATTCATAAGAAAAG
CAAACGTTACATGAATTGATGAAACAATACAAAGACAGATAAAGCCACGCACATTTAGGATATTGGCCGA
GATTACTGAATATTGAGTAAGATCACGGAATTTCTGACAGGAGCATGTCTTCAATTCAGCCCAAATGGCA
GTTGAAATACTCAAACCGCCCCATATGCAGGAGCGGATCATTCATTGTTTGTTTGGTTGCCTTTGCCAAC
ATGGGAGTCCAAGATTCTGCAGTCAAATCTCGGTGACGGGCAGGACCGGACGGGGCGGTACCGGCAGGCT
GAAGTCCAGCTGCCAGAAACCCACGTCATGCCAGTTCCCGTGCTTGAAGCCGGCCGCCCGCAGCATGCCG
CGGGGGGCATATCCGAGCGCCTCGTGCATGCGCACGCTCGGGTCGTTGGGCAGCCCGATGACAGCGACCA
CGCTCTTGAAGCCCTGTGCCTCCAGGGACTTCAGCAGGTGGGTGTAGAGCGTGGAGCCCAGTCCCGTCCG
CTGGTGGCGGGGGGAGACGTACACGGTCGACTCGGCCGTCCAGTCGTAGGCGTTGCGTGCCTTCCAGGGG
CCCGCGTAGGCGATGCCGGCGACCTCGCCGTCCACCTCGGCGACGAGCCAGGGATAGCGCTCCCGCAGAC
GGACGAGGTCGTCCGTCCACTCCTGCGGTTCCTGCGGCTCGGTACGGAAGTTGACCGTGCTTGTCTCGAT
GTAGTGGTTGACGATGGTGCAGACCGCCGGCATGTCCGCCTCGGTGGCACGGCGGATGTCGGCCGGGCGT
CGTTCTGGGCTCATCGATTCGATTTGGTGTATCGAGATTGGTTATGAAATTCAGATGCTAGTGTAATGTA
TTGGTAATTTGGGAAGATATAATAGGAAGCAAGGCTATTTATCCATTTCTGAAAAGGCGAAATGGCGTCA
CCGCGAGCGTCACGCGCATTCCGTTCTTGCTGTAAAGCGTTGTTTGGTACACTTTTGACTAGCGAGGCTT
GGCGTGTCAGCGTATCTATTCAAAAGTCGTTAATGGCTGCGGATCAAGAAAAAGTTGGAATAGAAACAGA
ATACCCGCGAAATTCAGGCCCGGTTGCCATGTCCTACACGCCGAAATAAACGACCAAATTAGTAGAAAAA
TAAAAACTGACTCGGATACTTACGTCACGTCTTGCGCACTGATTTGAAAAATCTCAGAATTCGCGGAAGA
ACTTATAAAATAACTTTTCTAAAATTAAAATAAAAATAAAGAATGAATGAAAGAAGATAGACAAAATTGA
TTATTAATTGAGTTTGCTTTGAAGCTCCAAGAACCAAACGTATCCGGGTATAAAATAATACGAGATAAAG
TGATAGAAGACCTAAGACTACCTCATTACTAAAAATATGGATATTTTTCTATACAAATCCACGAATGAAA
AGAAAAAGAAGTTGGACTAATTAAATTGAAATCCAATAATTGTAAATATAATATTAAAACCCAATAAATT
AGAAGTCTCATGTTGCAGTCTCCATTATTGATTGTCTCCTTAGAATCCAACATGTGACCCTCCATTGTCT
ACCATTCACACCCTTTGGCTCACTCGATAAATTTGGACATTAATTGCATTCATTTTATTTGTAAGAACCA
GAATCTCAGTAGATGTTATTTGTGTTGAGTAAACTGTTGTTATTTATAGACTAGGCTATTCTTCGTATAC
ACTTTGATACTGATTTTTAGTTCATCATCTATCTACCGACTAAATATAGTGTTTCTATGTGGCTTCTCCT
CAAATGTCAAATTTATTTCTTTAATGTTGTTTGAGTTTCAAACTTGCAAAGTGCAAACCAATTTTGGTTG
TTATACTAAAACCACACATATAATTAAAGACACCCACTATAGCATAAAATTCGTCGTGTAAGCAATTTTA
CTATAGTCTAAACTCCATAAAAGGACGTCGAAAAATATTGTGATATTGGAATTATAGTGTCAGTTTGTTT
TTCTTTGGGCAAATGGATTGTAGTTTCATTATATATTACAATTTATAAACGAAACGATAAGTATGGCTCA
TACTTTAGTGATGGAGAATTAAAGTATTTTATATTCAGAGATGACACAATATGGTAGACCAAAAATAACT
AATTAAAATAGTATCATATTAGATATTTATATGTGATTGTAAATTTGATCATTGAGTGAACATTTTAAAT
TAGTATGCCCAAGAAAGAAAAGAAAAAAAAAAAACTCTTTCTCTCTCATGATAATGTTCCTTTTATAAAA
TCCACCCAAAGACACCAAACACTTCTCCATCATCATTTCATTTCTTGTTCTTTTTCCACCATCACCATTT
CCTAGTTCGCTCGTGCACATCTCCGACGATCCCAATTCTAAAATCATCACTTCTTCCAATCTTTTCAACA
TCTCTTCAAAATATCCAGTCAACAAAAAAAAAAGTACTTAAAACAAGGAAACCCCTTCTTTCTTTTTGTA
CATATAACATAAAAATCATCACTTTTTTGTTCGTTTCGCCGCTCGAGATCACAAGTTTGTACAAAAAAGC
TGAACGAGAAACGTAAAATGATATAAATATCAATATATTAAATTAGATTTTGCATAAAAAACAGACTACA
TAATACTGTAAAACACAACATATCCAGTCACTATGGCGGCCGCATTAGGCACCCCAGGCTTTACACTTTA
TGCTTCCGGCTCGTATAATGTGTGGATTTTGAGTTAGGATCCGTCGAGATTTTCAGGAGCTAAGGAAGCT
AAAATGGAGAAAAAAATCACTGGATATACCACCGTTGATATATCCCAATGGCATCGTAAAGAACATTTTG
AGGCATTTCAGTCAGTTGCTCAATGTACCTATAACCAGACCGTTCAGCTGGATATTACGGCCTTTTTAAA
GACCGTAAAGAAAAATAAGCACAAGTTTTATCCGGCCTTTATTCACATTCTTGCCCGCCTGATGAATGCT
CATCCGGAGTTCCGTATGGCAATGAAAGACGGTGAGCTGGTGATATGGGATAGTGTTCACCCTTGTTACA
CCGTTTTCCATGAGCAAACTGAAACGTTTTCATCGCTCTGGAGTGAATACCACGACGATTTCCGGCAGTT
TCTACACATATATTCGCAAGATGTGGCGTGTTACGGTGAAAACCTGGCCTATTTCCCTAAAGGGTTTATT
GAGAATATGTTTTTCGTCTCAGCCAATCCCTGGGTGAGTTTCACCAGTTTTGATTTAAACGTGGCCAATA
TGGACAACTTCTTCGCCCCCGTTTTCACCATGGGCAAATATTATACGCAAGGCGACAAGGTGCTGATGCC
GCTGGCGATTCAGGTTCATCATGCCGTTTGTGATGGCTTCCATGTCGGCAGAATGCTTAATGAATTACAA
CAGTACTGCGATGAGTGGCAGGGCGGGGCGTAAAGATCTGGATCCGGCTTACTAAAAGCCAGATAACAGT
ATGCGTATTTGCGCGCTGATTTTTGCGGTATAAGAATATATACTGATATGTATACCCGAAGTATGTCAAA
AAGAGGTATGCTATGAAGCAGCGTATTACAGTGACAGTTGACAGCGACAGCTATCAGTTGCTCAAGGCAT
ATATGATGTCAATATCTCCGGTCTGGTAAGCACAACCATGCAGAATGAAGCCCGTCGTCTGCGTGCCGAA
CGCTGGAAAGCGGAAAATCAGGAAGGGATGGCTGAGGTCGCCCGGTTTATTGAAATGAACGGCTCTTTTG
CTGACGAGAACAGGGGCTGGTGAAATGCAGTTTAAGGTTTACACCTATAAAAGAGAGAGCCGTTATCGTC
TGTTTGTGGATGTACAGAGTGATATTATTGACACGCCCGGGCGACGGATGGTGATCCCCCTGGCCAGTGC
ACGTCTGCTGTCAGATAAAGTCTCCCGTGAACTTTACCCGGTGGTGCATATCGGGGATGAAAGCTGGCGC
ATGATGACCACCGATATGGCCAGTGTGCCGGTCTCCGTTATCGGGGAAGAAGTGGCTGATCTCAGCCACC
GCGAAAATGACATCAAAAACGCCATTAACCTGATGTTCTGGGGAATATAAATGTCAGGCTCCCTTATACA
CAGCCAGTCTGCAGGTCGACCATAGTGACTGGATATGTTGTGTTTTACAGTATTATGTAGTCTGTTTTTT
ATGCAAAATCTAATTTAATATATTGATATTTATATCATTTTACGTTTCTCGTTCAGCTTTCTTGTACAAA
GTGGTGCCTAGGTGAGTCTAGAGAGTTAATTAAGACCCGGGACTAGTCCCTAGAGTCCTGCTTTAATGAG
ATATGCGAGACGCCTATGATCGCATGATATTTGCTTTCAATTCTGTTGTGCACGTTGTAAAAAACCTGAG
CATGTGTAGCTCAGATCCTTACCGCCGGTTTCGGTTCATTCTAATGAATATATCACCCGTTACTATCGTA
TTTTTATGAATAATATTCTCCGTTCAATTTACTGATTGTACCCTACTACTTATATGTACAATATTAAAAT
GAAAACAATATATTGTGCTGAATAGGTTTATAGCGACATCTATGATAGAGCGCCACAATAACAAACAATT
GCGTTTTATTATTACAAATCCAATTTTAAAAAAAGCGGCAGAACCGGTCAAACCTAAAAGACTGATTACA
TAAATCTTATTCAAATTTCAAAAGTGCCCCAGGGGCTAGTATCTACGACACACCGAGCGGCGAACTAATA
ACGCTCACTGAAGGGAACTCCGGTTCCCCGCCGGCGCGCATGGGTGAGATTCCTTGAAGTTGAGTATTGG
CCGTCCGCTCTACCGAAAGTTACGGGCACCATTCAACCCGGTCCAGCACGGCGGCCGGGTAACCGACTTG
CTGCCCCGAGAATTATGCAGCATTTTTTTGGTGTATGTGGGCCCCAAATGAAGTGCAGGTCAAACCTTGA
CAGTGACGACAAATCGTTGGGCGGGTCCAGGGCGAATTTTGCGACAACATGTCGAGGCTCAGCAGGACCT
GCAGGCATGCAAGCTTGGCACTGGCCGTCGTTTTACAACGTCGTGACTGGGAAAACCCTGGCGTTACCCA
ACTTAATCGCCTTGCAGCACATCCCCCTTTCGCCAGCTGGCGTAATAGCGAAGAGGCCCGCACCGATCGC
CCTTCCCAACAGTTGCGCAGCCTGAATGGCGAATGCTAGAGCAGCTTGAGCTTGGATCAGATTGTCGTTT
CCCGCCTTCAGTTTAAACTATCAGTGTTTGACAGGATATATTGGCGGGTAAACCTAAGAGAAAAGAGCGT
TTATTAGAATAATCGGATATTTAAAAGGGCGTGAAAAGGTTTATCCGTTCGTCCATTTGTATGTGCATGC
CAACCACAGGGTTCCCCTCGGGATCAAAGTACTTTGATCCAACCCCTCCGCTGCTATAGTGCAGTCGGCT
TCTGACGTTCAGTGCAGCCGTCTTCTGAAAACGACATGTCGCACAAGTCCTAAGTTACGCGACAGGCTGC
CGCCCTGCCCTTTTCCTGGCGTTTTCTTGTCGCGTGTTTTAGTCGCATAAAGTAGAATACTTGCGACTAG
AACCGGAGACATTACGCCATGAACAAGAGCGCCGCCGCTGGCCTGCTGGGCTATGCCCGCGTCAGCACCG
ACGACCAGGACTTGACCAACCAACGGGCCGAACTGCACGCGGCCGGCTGCACCAAGCTGTTTTCCGAGAA
GATCACCGGCACCAGGCGCGACCGCCCGGAGCTGGCCAGGATGCTTGACCACCTACGCCCTGGCGACGTT
GTGACAGTGACCAGGCTAGACCGCCTGGCCCGCAGCACCCGCGACCTACTGGACATTGCCGAGCGCATCC
AGGAGGCCGGCGCGGGCCTGCGTAGCCTGGCAGAGCCGTGGGCCGACACCACCACGCCGGCCGGCCGCAT
GGTGTTGACCGTGTTCGCCGGCATTGCCGAGTTCGAGCGTTCCCTAATCATCGACCGCACCCGGAGCGGG
CGCGAGGCCGCCAAGGCCCGAGGCGTGAAGTTTGGCCCCCGCCCTACCCTCACCCCGGCACAGATCGCGC
ACGCCCGCGAGCTGATCGACCAGGAAGGCCGCACCGTGAAAGAGGCGGCTGCACTGCTTGGCGTGCATCG
CTCGACCCTGTACCGCGCACTTGAGCGCAGCGAGGAAGTGACGCCCACCGAGGCCAGGCGGCGCGGTGCC
TTCCGTGAGGACGCATTGACCGAGGCCGACGCCCTGGCGGCCGCCGAGAATGAACGCCAAGAGGAACAAG
CATGAAACCGCACCAGGACGGCCAGGACGAACCGTTTTTCATTACCGAAGAGATCGAGGCGGAGATGATC
GCGGCCGGGTACGTGTTCGAGCCGCCCGCGCACGTCTCAACCGTGCGGCTGCATGAAATCCTGGCCGGTT
TGTCTGATGCCAAGCTGGCGGCCTGGCCGGCCAGCTTGGCCGCTGAAGAAACCGAGCGCCGCCGTCTAAA
AAGGTGATGTGTATTTGAGTAAAACAGCTTGCGTCATGCGGTCGCTGCGTATATGATGCGATGAGTAAAT
AAACAAATACGCAAGGGGAACGCATGAAGGTTATCGCTGTACTTAACCAGAAAGGCGGGTCAGGCAAGAC
GACCATCGCAACCCATCTAGCCCGCGCCCTGCAACTCGCCGGGGCCGATGTTCTGTTAGTCGATTCCGAT
CCCCAGGGCAGTGCCCGCGATTGGGCGGCCGTGCGGGAAGATCAACCGCTAACCGTTGTCGGCATCGACC
GCCCGACGATTGACCGCGACGTGAAGGCCATCGGCCGGCGCGACTTCGTAGTGATCGACGGAGCGCCCCA
GGCGGCGGACTTGGCTGTGTCCGCGATCAAGGCAGCCGACTTCGTGCTGATTCCGGTGCAGCCAAGCCCT
TACGACATATGGGCCACCGCCGACCTGGTGGAGCTGGTTAAGCAGCGCATTGAGGTCACGGATGGAAGGC
TACAAGCGGCCTTTGTCGTGTCGCGGGCGATCAAAGGCACGCGCATCGGCGGTGAGGTTGCCGAGGCGCT
GGCCGGGTACGAGCTGCCCATTCTTGAGTCCCGTATCACGCAGCGCGTGAGCTACCCAGGCACTGCCGCC
GCCGGCACAACCGTTCTTGAATCAGAACCCGAGGGCGACGCTGCCCGCGAGGTCCAGGCGCTGGCCGCTG
AAATTAAATCAAAACTCATTTGAGTTAATGAGGTAAAGAGAAAATGAGCAAAAGCACAAACACGCTAAGT
GCCGGCCGTCCGAGCGCACGCAGCAGCAAGGCTGCAACGTTGGCCAGCCTGGCAGACACGCCAGCCATGA
AGCGGGTCAACTTTCAGTTGCCGGCGGAGGATCACACCAAGCTGAAGATGTACGCGGTACGCCAAGGCAA
GACCATTACCGAGCTGCTATCTGAATACATCGCGCAGCTACCAGAGTAAATGAGCAAATGAATAAATGAG
TAGATGAATTTTAGCGGCTAAAGGAGGCGGCATGGAAAATCAAGAACAACCAGGCACCGACGCCGTGGAA
TGCCCCATGTGTGGAGGAACGGGCGGTTGGCCAGGCGTAAGCGGCTGGGTTGCCTGCCGGCCCTGCAATG
GCACTGGAACCCCCAAGCCCGAGGAATCGGCGTGAGCGGTCGCAAACCATCCGGCCCGGTACAAATCGGC
GCGGCGCTGGGTGATGACCTGGTGGAGAAGTTGAAGGCCGCGCAGGCCGCCCAGCGGCAACGCATCGAGG
CAGAAGCACGCCCCGGTGAATCGTGGCAAGCGGCCGCTGATCGAATCCGCAAAGAATCCCGGCAACCGCC
GGCAGCCGGTGCGCCGTCGATTAGGAAGCCGCCCAAGGGCGACGAGCAACCAGATTTTTTCGTTCCGATG
CTCTATGACGTGGGCACCCGCGATAGTCGCAGCATCATGGACGTGGCCGTTTTCCGTCTGTCGAAGCGTG
ACCGACGAGCTGGCGAGGTGATCCGCTACGAGCTTCCAGACGGGCACGTAGAGGTTTCCGCAGGGCCGGC
CGGCATGGCCAGTGTGTGGGATTACGACCTGGTACTGATGGCGGTTTCCCATCTAACCGAATCCATGAAC
CGATACCGGGAAGGGAAGGGAGACAAGCCCGGCCGCGTGTTCCGTCCACACGTTGCGGACGTACTCAAGT
TCTGCCGGCGAGCCGATGGCGGAAAGCAGAAAGACGACCTGGTAGAAACCTGCATTCGGTTAAACACCAC
GCACGTTGCCATGCAGCGTACGAAGAAGGCCAAGAACGGCCGCCTGGTGACGGTATCCGAGGGTGAAGCC
TTGATTAGCCGCTACAAGATCGTAAAGAGCGAAACCGGGCGGCCGGAGTACATCGAGATCGAGCTAGCTG
ATTGGATGTACCGCGAGATCACAGAAGGCAAGAACCCGGACGTGCTGACGGTTCACCCCGATTACTTTTT
GATCGATCCCGGCATCGGCCGTTTTCTCTACCGCCTGGCACGCCGCGCCGCAGGCAAGGCAGAAGCCAGA
TGGTTGTTCAAGACGATCTACGAACGCAGTGGCAGCGCCGGAGAGTTCAAGAAGTTCTGTTTCACCGTGC
GCAAGCTGATCGGGTCAAATGACCTGCCGGAGTACGATTTGAAGGAGGAGGCGGGGCAGGCTGGCCCGAT
CCTAGTCATGCGCTACCGCAACCTGATCGAGGGCGAAGCATCCGCCGGTTCCTAATGTACGGAGCAGATG
CTAGGGCAAATTGCCCTAGCAGGGGAAAAAGGTCGAAAAGGTCTCTTTCCTGTGGATAGCACGTACATTG
GGAACCCAAAGCCGTACATTGGGAACCGGAACCCGTACATTGGGAACCCAAAGCCGTACATTGGGAACCG
GTCACACATGTAAGTGACTGATATAAAAGAGAAAAAAGGCGATTTTTCCGCCTAAAACTCTTTAAAACTT
ATTAAAACTCTTAAAACCCGCCTGGCCTGTGCATAACTGTCTGGCCAGCGCACAGCCGAAGAGCTGCAAA
AAGCGCCTACCCTTCGGTCGCTGCGCTCCCTACGCCCCGCCGCTTCGCGTCGGCCTATCGCGGCCGCTGG
CCGCTCAAAAATGGCTGGCCTACGGCCAGGCAATCTACCAGGGCGCGGACAAGCCGCGCCGTCGCCACTC
GACCGCCGGCGCCCACATCAAGGCACCCTGCCTCGCGCGTTTCGGTGATGACGGTGAAAACCTCTGACAC
ATGCAGCTCCCGGAGACGGTCACAGCTTGTCTGTAAGCGGATGCCGGGAGCAGACAAGCCCGTCAGGGCG
CGTCAGCGGGTGTTGGCGGGTGTCGGGGCGCAGCCATGACCCAGTCACGTAGCGATAGCGGAGTGTATAC
TGGCTTAACTATGCGGCATCAGAGCAGATTGTACTGAGAGTGCACCATATGCGGTGTGAAATACCGCACA
GATGCGTAAGGAGAAAATACCGCATCAGGCGCTCTTCCGCTTCCTCGCTCACTGACTCGCTGCGCTCGGT
CGTTCGGCTGCGGCGAGCGGTATCAGCTCACTCAAAGGCGGTAATACGGTTATCCACAGAATCAGGGGAT
AACGCAGGAAAGAACATGTGAGCAAAAGGCCAGCAAAAGGCCAGGAACCGTAAAAAGGCCGCGTTGCTGG
CGTTTTTCCATAGGCTCCGCCCCCCTGACGAGCATCACAAAAATCGACGCTCAAGTCAGAGGTGGCGAAA
CCCGACAGGACTATAAAGATACCAGGCGTTTCCCCCTGGAAGCTCCCTCGTGCGCTCTCCTGTTCCGACC
CTGCCGCTTACCGGATACCTGTCCGCCTTTCTCCCTTCGGGAAGCGTGGCGCTTTCTCATAGCTCACGCT
GTAGGTATCTCAGTTCGGTGTAGGTCGTTCGCTCCAAGCTGGGCTGTGTGCACGAACCCCCCGTTCAGCC
CGACCGCTGCGCCTTATCCGGTAACTATCGTCTTGAGTCCAACCCGGTAAGACACGACTTATCGCCACTG
GCAGCAGCCACTGGTAACAGGATTAGCAGAGCGAGGTATGTAGGCGGTGCTACAGAGTTCTTGAAGTGGT
GGCCTAACTACGGCTACACTAGAAGGACAGTATTTGGTATCTGCGCTCTGCTGAAGCCAGTTACCTTCGG
AAAAAGAGTTGGTAGCTCTTGATCCGGCAAACAAACCACCGCTGGTAGCGGTGGTTTTTTTGTTTGCAAG
CAGCAGATTACGCGCAGAAAAAAAGGATCTCAAGAAGATCCTTTGATCTTTTCTACGGGGTCTGACGCTC
AGTGGAACGAAAACTCACGTTAAGGGATTTTGGTCATGCATTCTAGGTACTAAAACAATTCATCCAGTAA
AATATAATATTTTATTTTCTCCCAATCAGGCTTGATCCCCAGTAAGTCAAAAAATAGCTCGACATACTGT
TCTTCCCCGATATCCTCCCTGATCGACCGGACGCAGAAGGCAATGTCATACCACTTGTCCGCCCTGCCGC
TTCTCCCAAGATCAATAAAGCCACTTACTTTGCCATCTTTCACAAAGATGTTGCTGTCTCCCAGGTCGCC
GTGGGAAAAGACAAGTTCCTCTTCGGGCTTTTCCGTCTTTAAAAAATCATACAGCTCGCGCGGATCTTTA
AATGGAGTGTCTTCTTCCCAGTTTTCGCAATCCACATCGGCCAGATCGTTATTCAGTAAGTAATCCAATT
CGGCTAAGCGGCTGTCTAAGCTATTCGTATAGGGACAATCCGATATGTCGATGGAGTGAAAGAGCCTGAT
GCACTCCGCATACAGCTCGATAATCTTTTCAGGGCTTTGTTCATCTTCATACTCTTCCGAGCAAAGGACG
CCATCGGCCTCACTCATGAGCAGATTGCTCCAGCCATCATGCCGTTCAAAGTGCAGGACCTTTGGAACAG
GCAGCTTTCCTTCCAGCCATAGCATCATGTCCTTTTCCCGTTCCACATCATAGGTGGTCCCTTTATACCG
GCTGTCCGTCATTTTTAAATATAGGTTTTCATTTTCTCCCACCAGCTTATATACCTTAGCAGGAGACATT
CCTTCCGTATCTTTTACGCAGCGGTATTTTTCGATCAGTTTTTTCAATTCCGGTGATATTCTCATTTTAG
CCATTTATTATTTCCTTCCTCTTTTCTACAGTATTTAAAGATACCCCAAGAAGCTAATTATAACAAGACG
AACTCCAATTCACTGTTCCTTGCATTCTAAAACCTTAAATACCAGAAAACAGCTTTTTCAAAGTTGTTTT
CAAAGTTGGCGTATAACATAGTATCGACGGAGCCGATTTTGAAACCGCGGTGATCACAGGCAGCAACGCT
CTGTCATCGTTACAATCAACATGCTACCCTCCGCGAGATCATCCGTGTTTCAAACCCGGCAGCTTAGTTG
CCGTTCTTCCGAATAGCATCGGTAACATGAGCAAAGTCTGCCGCCTTACAACGGCTCTCCCGCTGACGCC
GTCCCGGACTGATGGGCTGCCTGTATCGAGTGGTGATTTTGTGCCGAGCTGCCGGTCGGGGAGCTGTTGG
CTGGCTGG
Features (pLannotate 1.2.2; 23 found; start..end, strand, type, name):
      1..25      +  misc_feature   LB T-DNA repeat: left border repeat from nopaline C58 T-DNA
    111..363     -  terminator     MAS terminator: mannopine synthase terminator
    376..924     -  CDS            bar: PAT_STRHY - Experimental evidence at protein level: Swiss-Prot protein existence level 1. Inactivates phosphinothricin (PPT) by transfer of an acetyl group from acetyl CoA. Can also acetylate demethylphosphinothricin but not PTT or glutamate. This enzyme is an effector of phosphinothricin tripeptide (PTT or bialaphos) resistance. From Streptomyces hygroscopicus. Introduced by genetic manipulation and expressed in glufosinate-tolerant maize by Dekalb Genetics.
    930..1310    -  promoter       MAS promoter: mannopine synthase promoter (Velten et al., 1984)
   2641..2765    +  protein_bind   attR1: mutant version of attR; recombination site for the Gateway® LR reaction LR Clonase™
   2790..2820    +  promoter       lac UV5 promoter: E. coli lac promoter with an "up" mutation
   2844..2873    +  promoter       cat promoter (fragment): promoter of the E. coli cat gene encoding chloramphenicol acetyltransferase
   2874..3530    +  CDS            cat: CAT_ECOLX - Experimental evidence at protein level: Swiss-Prot protein existence level 1. This enzyme is an effector of chloramphenicol resistance in bacteria. From Escherichia coli. This protein is used as a marker in many commonly used cloning vectors, such as pACYC184.
   3712..3870    +  CDS            ccdA (fragment): CCDA_ECO57 - Also known as H, letA. Experimental evidence at protein level: Swiss-Prot protein existence level 1. Antitoxin component of a type II toxin-antitoxin (TA) system which inhibits the post-segregational killing (PSK) of plasmid-free cells, also referred to as a plasmid addiction system. Binds to and blocks the activity of CcdB; will also remove bound CcdB protein from the CcdB-GyrA complex by forming a CcdA-CcdB complex, a process termed rejuvenation. Functions as a transcriptional corepressor for the ccdAB operon, repression also requires CcdB (By similarity). From Escherichia coli
   3875..4177    +  CDS            ccdB: CCDB_ECOLI - Also known as G, letB, letD. Experimental evidence at protein level: Swiss-Prot protein existence level 1. Toxic component of a type II toxin-antitoxin (TA) system, functioning in plasmid maintainence. Responsible for the post- segregational killing (PSK) of plasmid-free cells, also referred to as a plasmid addiction system. Half-life of over 2 hours. Cell killing by CcdB is accompanied by filamentation, defects in chromosome and plasmid segregation, defects in cell division, formation of anucleate cells, decreased DNA synthesis and plasmid loss. Interferes with the activity of DN
   4221..4345    -  protein_bind   attR2: mutant version of attR; recombination site for the Gateway® LR reaction LR Clonase™
   4398..5105    +  terminator     OCS terminator: octopine synthase terminator
   5106..5126    +  misc_feature   MCS (fragment): pUC18/19 multiple cloning site
   5129..5283    +  CDS            lacZα (fragment): LacZα fragment of β-galactosidase; lacZ fragment
   5349..5373    +  misc_feature   RB T-DNA repeat: right border repeat from nopaline C58 T-DNA
   5713..6114    +  CDS            Y4CG_SINFN (fragment): Protein inferred from homology: Swiss-Prot protein existence level 3. From Sinorhizobium fredii (strain NBRC 101917 / NGR234).
   6674..7303    +  CDS            pVS1 StaA: stability protein from the Pseudomonas plasmid pVS1 (Heeb et al., 2000)
   7732..8805    +  CDS            pVS1 RepA: replication protein from the Pseudomonas plasmid pVS1 (Heeb et al., 2000)
   8871..9065    +  rep_origin     pVS1 oriV: origin of replication for the Pseudomonas plasmid pVS1 (Heeb et al., 2000)
   9268..9307    +  CDS            rop (fragment): Rop protein, which maintains plasmids at low copy number; rop
   9409..9549    +  misc_feature   bom: basis of mobility region from pBR322
   9735..10323   -  rep_origin     ori: high-copy-number ColE1/pMB1/pBR322/pUC origin of replication
  10410..11204   -  CDS            KanR: aminoglycoside phosphotransferase; aphA-3; confers resistance to kanamycin
