[The description below was written by a language model from this plasmid's Addgene catalogue record and pLannotate feature annotations shown in this document.]
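Description:
pLBD16-GW is an empty Gateway-compatible binary vector for Agrobacterium-mediated plant transformation, built on the pMCS:GW backbone and about 11.6 kb in the sequenced record. It carries no gene of interest. Instead it provides a destination cassette into which a coding sequence can be recombined so that it is expressed under the LBD16 promoter, making it one of a set of tissue-specific plant expression vectors. The feature table does not annotate the LBD16 promoter or the upstream multiple cloning site described in the catalogue entry. The roughly 1.3 kb unannotated stretch between the selection cassette and attR1 is where such a promoter would be expected, but the record does not confirm this.

Between the nopaline-type left and right T-DNA border repeats lie two units. The first is a plant selection cassette in which the bar gene (phosphinothricin acetyltransferase) is flanked by the mannopine synthase promoter and terminator, giving Basta/glufosinate resistance in transformed plants. The second is the Gateway cassette: attR1 and attR2 bracket a chloramphenicol acetyltransferase gene and the ccdB toxin gene, followed by an octopine synthase terminator. An LR recombination reaction with an entry clone replaces the cat–ccdB segment with the insert, and ccdB counter-selects against unrecombined plasmid in standard E. coli strains. For this reason the empty vector is maintained in a ccdB-tolerant strain under chloramphenicol and kanamycin selection.

Outside the T-DNA, the backbone has a high-copy ColE1/pMB1-type origin with the pBR322 bom site for propagation in E. coli. The pVS1 oriV, RepA and StaA functions provide stable replication in Agrobacterium, and a kanamycin resistance gene serves as the bacterial marker.
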