Addgene plasmid #209377: pLBD16-GW
Purpose: (Empty Backbone) Gateway cloning compatible binary vector for agrobacterium mediated transformation. MCS upstream of gateway, driven by LBD16 promoter
Depositing lab: Lucia Strader. Depositing organization: Washington University in Saint Louis. Publication: Gateway-compatible tissue-specific vectors for plant transformation. Michniewicz M, Frick EM, Strader LC. BMC Res Notes. 2015 Mar 3;8:63. doi: 10.1186/s13104-015-1010-6. PubMed 25884475.
Backbone
  Vector backbone: pMCS:GW
  Vector type: Plant Expression
  Selectable markers: Basta
Growth in bacteria
  Bacterial resistance: Chloramphenicol and Kanamycin, 25 & 50 μg/mL
  Growth temperature: 37°C
  Growth strain: ccdB Survival
  Copy number: High Copy
Gene/Insert
  Gene/Insert name: None
Terms and licenses: Academic/Nonprofit Terms; Industry Terms: Not Available to Industry
How to cite: pLBD16-GW was a gift from Lucia Strader (Addgene plasmid # 209377 ; http://n2t.net/addgene:209377 ; RRID:Addgene_209377)
